>Addgene plasmid #55151 | mCherry-VASP-5 | addgene full sequence | sequence record 424687 | Addgene NGS Result
TTTCCTGCGTTATCCCCTGATTCTGTGGATAACCGTATTACCGCCATGCATTAGTTATTAATAGTAATCA
ATTACGGGGTCATTAGTTCATAGCCCATATATGGAGTTCCGCGTTACATAACTTACGGTAAATGGCCCGC
CTGGCTGACCGCCCAACGACCCCCGCCCATTGACGTCAATAATGACGTATGTTCCCATAGTAACGCCAAT
AGGGACTTTCCATTGACGTCAATGGGTGGAGTATTTACGGTAAACTGCCCACTTGGCAGTACATCAAGTG
TATCATATGCCAAGTACGCCCCCTATTGACGTCAATGACGGTAAATGGCCCGCCTGGCATTATGCCCAGT
ACATGACCTTATGGGACTTTCCTACTTGGCAGTACATCTACGTATTAGTCATCGCTATTACCATGGTGAT
GCGGTTTTGGCAGTACATCAATGGGCGTGGATAGCGGTTTGACTCACGGGGATTTCCAAGTCTCCACCCC
ATTGACGTCAATGGGAGTTTGTTTTGGCACCAAAATCAACGGGACTTTCCAAAATGTCGTAACAACTCCG
CCCCATTGACGCAAATGGGCGGTAGGCGTGTACGGTGGGAGGTCTATATAAGCAGAGCTGGTTTAGTGAA
CCGTCAGATCCGCTAGCGCCACCATGGTGAGCAAGGGCGAGGAGGATAACATGGCCATCATCAAGGAGTT
CATGCGCTTCAAGGTGCACATGGAGGGCTCCGTGAACGGCCACGAGTTCGAGATCGAGGGCGAGGGCGAG
GGCCGCCCCTACGAGGGCACCCAGACCGCCAAGCTGAAGGTGACCAAGGGTGGCCCCCTGCCCTTCGCCT
GGGACATCCTGTCCCCTCAGTTCATGTACGGCTCCAAGGCCTACGTGAAGCACCCCGCCGACATCCCCGA
CTACTTGAAGCTGTCCTTCCCCGAGGGCTTCAAGTGGGAGCGCGTGATGAACTTCGAGGACGGCGGCGTG
GTGACCGTGACCCAGGACTCCTCCCTGCAGGACGGCGAGTTCATCTACAAGGTGAAGCTGCGCGGCACCA
ACTTCCCCTCCGACGGCCCCGTAATGCAGAAGAAGACCATGGGCTGGGAGGCCTCCTCCGAGCGGATGTA
CCCCGAGGACGGCGCCCTGAAGGGCGAGATCAAGCAGAGGCTGAAGCTGAAGGACGGCGGCCACTACGAC
GCTGAGGTCAAGACCACCTACAAGGCCAAGAAGCCCGTGCAGCTGCCCGGCGCCTACAACGTCAACATCA
AGTTGGACATCACCTCCCACAACGAGGACTACACCATCGTGGAACAGTACGAACGCGCCGAGGGCCGCCA
CTCCACCGGCGGCATGGACGAGCTGTACAAGTCCGGACTCAGATCCATGAGCGAGACGGTCATCTGTTCC
AGCCGGGCTACTGTGATGCTTTATGATGACAGCAACAAGCGATGGCTCCCTGCTGGCACTGGTCCCCAGG
CCTTCAGCCGCGTCCAGATCTACCACAACCCCACTGCTAACTCCTTCCGAGTTGTTGGCCGCAAGATGCA
GCCGGATCAGCAGGTGGTTATCAACTGTGCCATCATTCGGGGTGTCAAGTACAATCAGGCCACTCCCATC
TTCCATCAGTGGCGAGATGCCCGCCAGGTCTGGGGCCTCAACTTCGGCAGCAAGGAGGACGCCATACAGT
TTGCAACAGGCATGGCCAACGCCCTAGAGGCCTTGGAAGGAGGTGGGCCTCCCCCAGCCCCAGCACCCCC
TGCCTGGTCTGCCCAGAATGGTCCCTCCCCAGAGGAGCTGGAACAACAGAAAAGGCAGCCGGAGCATATG
GAGCGCCGGGTCTCCAATGCAGGAGGCCCACCTGCTCCCCCAGCTGGGGGCCCTCCTCCACCTCCAGGAC
CTCCCCCTCCTCCAGGTCCCCCCCCACCCCCAGGTCTGCCCTCCTCAGGGGTATCTGGGGCAGGTCATGG
AGCAGGGGCAGCCCCACCCCCTGCACCCCCACTCCCTACAACACAGGGCCCCAATAGTGGGGGTTCCGGG
GCCCCAGGCCTGGCTGCTGCCATTGCTGGAGCCAAACTCAGGAAAGTGAGCAAGCAGGAGGAGGCCTCTG
GGGGGCCCCTGGCCCCCAAAGCTGAGAACAGTCGAAGCACTGGTGGGGGGCTTATGGAAGAGATGAACGC
CATGCTGGCCCGGAGAAGAAAAGCCACACAGGTTGGGGAGAAGCCCCCCAAAGACGAGTCAGCCAGTGAG
GAGTCAGAGGCCCGACTCCCTGCCCAGAGTGAACCTGTGAGAAGACCCTGGGAGAAGAACAGCACAACCT
TGCCAAGGATGAAGTCGTCCTCTTCTGTGACTACCTCCGAGGCCCACCCCTCGACGCCCTGCTCCAGTGA
TGACTCCGACTTGGAGAGGGTGAAGCAGGAGCTTCTGGAAGAGGTGCGGAAGGAGCTACAGAAAATGAAA
GAGGAAATCATCGAAGTCTTTGTCCAGGAGCTGAGGAAGCGGGGTTCTCCTTGAGCGGCCGCCACCGCGG
TGGAGCTCGGTACCCCGGGTCGACCTGCAGCCAAGCTTCGAATTCTGCAGTCGACGGTACCGCGGGCCCG
GGATCCACCGGATCTAGATAACTGATCATAATCAGCCATACCACATTTGTAGAGGTTTTACTTGCTTTAA
AAAACCTCCCACACCTCCCCCTGAACCTGAAACATAAAATGAATGCAATTGTTGTTGTTAACTTGTTTAT
TGCAGCTTATAATGGTTACAAATAAAGCAATAGCATCACAAATTTCACAAATAAAGCATTTTTTTCACTG
CATTCTAGTTGTGGTTTGTCCAAACTCATCAATGTATCTTAACGCGTAAATTGTAAGCGTTAATATTTTG
TTAAAATTCGCGTTAAATTTTTGTTAAATCAGCTCATTTTTTAACCAATAGGCCGAAATCGGCAAAATCC
CTTATAAATCAAAAGAATAGACCGAGATAGGGT
[37 nt withheld, positions 2974-3010]
AAAGAACGTGGACTCCAACGTCAAAGG
[49 nt withheld, positions 3038-3086]
T
[91 nt withheld, positions 3088-3178]
G
[124 nt withheld, positions 3180-3303]
CAGGTGGCACTTTTCGGGGAAATGTGCGCGGAACCCCTATTTGTTTATTTTTCTAAATACATTCAAATAT
GTATCCGCTCATGAGACAATAACCCTGATAAATGCTTCAATAATATTGAAAAAGGAAGAGTCCTGAGGCG
GAAAGAACCAGCTGTGGAATGTGTGTCAGTTAGGGTGTGGAAAGTCCCCAGGCTCCCCAGCAGGCAGAAG
TATGCAAAGCATGCATCTCAATTAGTCAGCAACCAGGTGTGGAAAGTCCCCAGGCTCCCCAGCAGGCAGA
AGTATGCAAAGCATGCATCTCAATTAGTCAGCAACCATAGTCCCGCCCCTAACTCCGCCCATCCCGCCCC
TAACTCCGCCCAGTTCCGCCCATTCTCCGCCCCATGGCTGACTAATTTTTTTTATTTATGCAGAGGCCGA
GGCCGCCTCGGCCTCTGAGCTATTCCAGAAGTAGTGAGGAGGCTTTTTTGGAGGCCTAGGCTTTTGCAAA
GATCGATCAAGAGACAGGATGAGGATCGTTTCGCATGATTGAACAAGATGGATTGCACGCAGGTTCTCCG
GCCGCTTGGGTGGAGAGGCTATTCGGCTATGACTGGGCACAACAGACAATCGGCTGCTCTGATGCCGCCG
TGTTCCGGCTGTCAGCGCAGGGGCGCCCGGTTCTTTTTGTCAAGACCGACCTGTCCGGTGCCCTGAATGA
ACTGCAAGACGAGGCAGCGCGGCTATCGTGGCTGGCCACGACGGGCGTTCCTTGCGCAGCTGTGCTCGAC
GTTGTCACTGAAGCGGGAAGGGACTGGCTGCTATTGGGCGAAGTGCCGGGGCAGGATCTCCTGTCATCTC
ACCTTGCTCCTGCCGAGAAAGTATCCATCATGGCTGATGCAATGCGGCGGCTGCATACGCTTGATCCGGC
TACCTGCCCATTCGACCACCAAGCGAAACATCGCATCGAGCGAGCACGTACTCGGATGGAAGCCGGTCTT
GTCGATCAGGATGATCTGGACGAAGAGCATCAGGGGCTCGCGCCAGCCGAACTGTTCGCCAGGCTCAAGG
CGAGCATGCCCGACGGCGAGGATCTCGTCGTGACCCATGGCGATGCCTGCTTGCCGAATATCATGGTGGA
AAATGGCCGCTTTTCTGGATTCATCGACTGTGGCCGGCTGGGTGTGGCGGACCGCTATCAGGACATAGCG
TTGGCTACCCGTGATATTGCTGAAGAGCTTGGCGGCGAATGGGCTGACCGCTTCCTCGTGCTTTACGGTA
TCGCCGCTCCCGATTCGCAGCGCATCGCCTTCTATCGCCTTCTTGACGAGTTCTTCTGAGCGGGACTCTG
GGGTTCGAAATGACCGACCAAGCGACGCCCAACCTGCCATCACGAGATTTCGATTCCACCGCCGCCTTCT
ATGAAAGGTTGGGCTTCGGAATCGTTTTCCGGGACGCCGGCTGGATGATCCTCCAGCGCGGGGATCTCAT
GCTGGAGTTCTTCGCCCACCCTAGGGGGAGGCTAACTGAAACACGGAAGGAGACAATACCGGAAGGAACC
CGCGCTATGACGGCAATAAAAAGACAGAATAAAACGCACGGTGTTGGGTCGTTTGTTCATAAACGCGGGG
TTCGGTCCCAGGGCTGGCACTCTGTCGATACCCCACCGAGACCCCATTGGGGCCAATACGCCCGCGTTTC
TTCCTTTTCCCCACCCCACCCCCCAAGTTCGGGTGAAGGCCCAGGGCTCGCAGCCAACGTCGGGGCGGCA
GGCCCTGCCATAGCCTCAGGTTACTCATATATACTTTAGATTGATTTAAAACTTCATTTTTAATTTAAAA
GGATCTAGGTGAAGATCCTTTTTGATAATCTCATGACCAAAATCCCTTAACGTGAGTTTTCGTTCCACTG
AGCGTCAGACCCCGTAGAAAAGATCAAAGGATCTTCTTGAGATCCTTTTTTTCTGCGCGTAATCTGCTGC
TTGCAAACAAAAAAACCACCGCTACCAGCGGTGGTTTGTTTGCCGGATCAAGAGCTACCAACTCTTTTTC
CGAAGGTAACTGGCTTCAGCAGAGCGCAGATACCAAATACTGTTCTTCTAGTGTAGCCGTAGTTAGGCCA
CCACTTCAAGAACTCTGTAGCACCGCCTACATACCTCGCTCTGCTAATCCTGTTACCAGTGGCTGCTGCC
AGTGGCGATAAGTCGTGTCTTACCGGGTTGGACTCAAGACGATAGTTACCGGATAAGGCGCAGCGGTCGG
GCTGAACGGGGGGTTCGTGCACACAGCCCAGCTTGGAGCGAACGACCTACACCGAACTGAGATACCTACA
GCGTGAGCTATGAGAAAGCGCCACGCTTCCCGAAGGGAGAAAGGCGGACAGGTATCCGGTAAGCGGCAGG
GTCGGAACAGGAGAGCGCACGAGGGAGCTTCCAGGGGGAAACGCCTGGTATCTTTATAGTCCTGTCGGGT
TTCGCCACCTCTGACTTGAGCGTCGATTTTTGTGATGCTCGTCAGGGGGGCGGAGCCTATGGAAAAACGC
CAGCAACGCGGCCTTTTTACGGTTCCTGGCCTTTTGCTGGCCTTTTGCTCACATGTTC
Features (pLannotate 1.2.2; 17 found; start..end, strand, type, name):
      1..44      +  rep_origin     RSF ori (fragment): Plasmids containing the RSF 1030 origin of replication can be propagated in E. coli cells that contain additional plasmids with compatible origins.
    112..415     +  enhancer       CMV enhancer: human cytomegalovirus immediate early enhancer
    416..619     +  promoter       CMV promoter: human cytomegalovirus (CMV) immediate early promoter
    654..1361    +  CDS            mCherry: mCherry is a basic (constitutively fluorescent) red fluorescent protein published in 2004, derived from Discosoma sp.. It is reported to be a very rapidly-maturing monomer with low acid sensitivity.
   1377..2501    +  CDS            Vasp: VASP_MOUSE - Experimental evidence at protein level: Swiss-Prot protein existence level 1. Ena/VASP proteins are actin-associated proteins involved in a range of processes dependent on cytoskeleton remodeling and cell polarity such as axon guidance, lamellipodial and filopodial dynamics, platelet activation and cell migration. VASP promotes actin filament elongation. It protects the barbed end of growing actin filaments against capping and increases the rate of actin polymerization in the presence of capping protein. VASP stimulates actin filament elongation by promoting the transfer of profil
   2503..2528    -  misc_feature   MCS (fragment): pBluescript multiple cloning site
   2552..2596    +  misc_feature   MCS (fragment): multiple cloning site
   2613..2697    +  CDS            large T antigen (fragment): large T antigen from SV40 (simian virus 40)
   2720..2841    +  polyA_signal   SV40 poly(A) signal: SV40 polyadenylation signal
   2875..3303    -  rep_origin     f1 ori (sequence partly withheld): f1 bacteriophage origin of replication; arrow indicates direction of (+) strand synthesis
   3330..3434    +  promoter       AmpR promoter: bla
   3436..3793    +  promoter       SV40 promoter: SV40 enhancer and early promoter
   3828..4622    +  CDS            NeoR/KanR: aminoglycoside phosphotransferase from Tn5; aph(3')-II (or nptII); confers resistance to neomycin, kanamycin, and G418 (Geneticin®)
   4643..4795    +  CDS            ble (fragment): BLE_KLEPN - Experimental evidence at protein level: Swiss-Prot protein existence level 1. Binding protein with a strong affinity to the bleomycin family of antibiotics. Binds to CL990; an antimitotic-antibiotic compound. From Klebsiella pneumoniae.
   4854..4901    +  polyA_signal   HSV TK poly(A) signal: herpes simplex virus thymidine kinase polyadenylation signal (Cole and Stacy, 1985)
   4992..5008    -  polyA_signal   bGH poly(A) signal (fragment): bovine growth hormone polyadenylation signal
   5230..5818    +  rep_origin     ori: high-copy-number ColE1/pMB1/pBR322/pUC origin of replication
