[The description below was written by a language model from this plasmid's Addgene catalogue record and pLannotate feature annotations shown in this document.]
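Description:
mCherry-VASP-5 is a mammalian expression plasmid that produces mouse VASP (vasodilator-stimulated phosphoprotein) fused at its N terminus to the red fluorescent protein mCherry. It is built on an mCherry "C-type" fusion backbone of about 4.75 kb, and the sequenced construct is about 5.9 kb in total. The human cytomegalovirus immediate-early enhancer and promoter drive the fusion. The mCherry coding sequence comes first, followed after a short linker by the Vasp open reading frame, and the transcript ends at an SV40 polyadenylation signal. The record notes an A209T substitution in VASP. Short residual multiple-cloning-site fragments lie downstream of the insert. The small annotations labelled as large T antigen, ble, bGH poly(A) and RSF ori fragments look like partial matches within backbone sequence rather than functional elements.

The plasmid is propagated in E. coli from a high-copy ColE1/pUC-type origin, and an f1 origin is also present. A single Tn5 aminoglycoside phosphotransferase gene (NeoR/KanR) provides selection in both hosts. A bacterial bla-type promoter expresses it for kanamycin selection in bacteria. The SV40 enhancer/early promoter, paired with an HSV TK polyadenylation signal, expresses it in mammalian cells for G418 selection of stable transfectants.

VASP is an Ena/VASP family protein that associates with actin and promotes filament elongation. The fusion is therefore intended as a live- or fixed-cell fluorescent marker for actin structures and focal adhesions. The listed spectral properties for mCherry are excitation at 587 nm and emission at 610 nm.
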