Addgene plasmid #55151: mCherry-VASP-5
Purpose: Localization: Actin/Focal Adhesions, Excitation: 587, Emission: 610
Depositing lab: Michael Davidson. Depositing organization: Florida State University, Tallahassee.
Backbone
  Vector backbone: mCherry
  Backbone size w/o insert (bp): 4750
  Vector type: Mammalian Expression
  Selectable markers: Neomycin (select with G418)
Growth in bacteria
  Bacterial resistance: Kanamycin, 50 μg/mL
  Growth temperature: 37°C
  Growth strain: DH5alpha
  Copy number: High Copy
Gene/Insert
  Gene/Insert name: VASP (alt name: NM_009499)
  Species: M. musculus (mouse)
  Mutation: A209T in VASP
  Promoter: CMV
  Tag / fusion protein: mCherry (N terminal on backbone)
  Cloning method: Unknown
  Sequencing primers: 5′ CMV-F; 3′ SV40pA-R
Terms and licenses: Academic/Nonprofit Terms; Industry Terms: Not Available to Industry
Depositor comments: . Excitation = 587; Emission = 610
How to cite: mCherry-VASP-5 was a gift from Michael Davidson (Addgene plasmid # 55151 ; http://n2t.net/addgene:55151 ; RRID:Addgene_55151)
