>Addgene plasmid #55151 | mCherry-VASP-5 | depositor partial sequence | sequence record 85517 | insert sequence
TCAACGGGACTTTCCAAAATGTCGTAACAACTCCGCCCCATTGACGCAAATGGGCGGTAGGCGTGTACGG
TGGGAGGTCTATATAAGCAGAGCTGGTTTAGTGAACCGTCAGATCCGCTAGCGCCACCATGGTGAGCAAG
GGCGAGGAGGATAACATGGCCATCATCAAGGAGTTCATGCGCTTCAAGGTGCACATGGAGGGCTCCGTGA
ACGGCCACGAGTTCGAGATCGAGGGCGAGGGCGAGGGCCGCCCCTACGAGGGCACCCAGACCGCCAAGCT
GAAGGTGACCAAGGGTGGCCCCCTGCCCTTCGCCTGGGACATCCTGTCCCCTCAGTTCATGTACGGCTCC
AAGGCCTACGTGAAGCACCCCGCCGACATCCCCGACTACTTGAAGCTGTCCTTCCCCGAGGGCTTCAAGT
GGGAGCGCGTGATGAACTTCGAGGACGGCGGCGTGGTGACCGTGACCCAGGACTCCTCCCTGCAGGACGG
CGAGTTCATCTACAAGGTGAAGCTGCGCGGCACCAACTTCCCCTCCGACGGCCCCGTAATGCAGAAGAAG
ACCATGGGCTGGGAGGCCTCCTCCGAGCGGATGTACCCCGAGGACGGCGCCCTGAAGGGCGAGATCAAGC
AGAGGCTGAAGCTGAAGGACGGCGGCCACTACGACGCTGAGGTCAAGACCACCTACAAGGCCAAGAAGCC
CGTGCAGCTGCCCGGCGCCTACAACGTCAACATCAAGTTGGACATCACCTCCCACAACGAGGACTACACC
ATCGTGGAACAGTACGAACGCGCCGAGGGCCGCCACTCCACCGGCGGCATGGACGAGCTGTACAAGTCCG
GACTCAGATCCATGAGCGAGACGGTCATCTGTTCCAGCCGGGCTACTGTGATGCTTTATGATGACAGCAA
CAAGCGATGGCTCCCTGCTGGCACTGGTCCCCAGGCCTTCAGCCGCGTCCAGATCTACCACAACCCCACT
GCTAACTCCTTCCGAGTTGTTGGCCGCAAGATGCAGCCGGATCAGCAGGTGGTTATCAACTGTGCCATCA
TTCGGGGTGTCAAGTACAATCAGGCCACTCCCATCTTCCATCAGTGGCGAGATGCCCGCCAGGTCTGGGG
CCTCAACTTCGGCAGCAAGGAGGACGCCATACAGTTTGCAACAGGCATGGCCAACGCCCTAGAGGCCTTG
GAAGGAGGTGGGCCTCCCCCAGCCCCAGCACCCCCTGCCTGGTCTGCCCAGAATGGTCCCTCCCCAGAGG
AGCTGGAACAACAGAAAAGGCAGCCGGAGCATATGGAGCGCCGGGTCTCCAATGCAGGAGGCCCACCTGC
TCCCCCAGCTGGGGGCCCTCCTCCACCTCCAGGACCTCCCCCTCCTCCAGGTCCCCCCCCACCCCCAGGT
CTGCCCTCCTCAGGGGTATCTGGGGCAGGTCATGGAGCAGGGGCAGCCCCACCCCCTGCACCCCCACTCC
CTACAACACAGGGCCCCAATAGTGGGGGTTCCGGGGCCCCAGGCCTGGCTGCTGCCATTGCTGGAGCCAA
ACTCAGGAAAGTGAGCAAGCAGGAGGAGGCCTCTGGGGGGCCCCTGGCCCCCAAAGCTGAGAACAGTCGA
AGCACTGGTGGGGGGCTTATGGAAGAGATGAACGCCATGCTGGCCCGGAGAAGAAAAGCCACACAGGTTG
GGGAGAAGCCCCCCAAAGACGAGTCAGCCAGTGAGGAGTCAGAGGCCCGACTCCCTGCCCAGAGTGAACC
TGTGAGAAGACCCTGGGAGAAGAACAGCACAACCTTGCCAAGGATGAAGTCGTCCTCTTCTGTGACTACC
TCCGAGGCCCACCCCTCGACGCCCTGCTCCAGTGATGACTCCGACTTGGAGAGGGTGAAGCAGGAGCTTC
TGGAAGAGGTGCGGAAGGAGCTACAGAAAATGAAAGAGGAAATCATCGAAGTCTTTGTCCAGGAGCTGAG
GAAGCGGGGTTCTCCTTGAGCGGCCGCCACCGCGGTGGAGCTCGGTACCCCGGGTCGACCTGCAGCCAAG
CTTCGAATTCTGCAGTCGACGGTACCGCGGGCCCGGGATCCACCGGATCTAGATAACT
