>Addgene plasmid #55151 | mCherry-VASP-5 | addgene partial sequence | sequence record 98582 | mCherry-F 5'-ccccgtaatgcagaagaaga-3'
GGCGCCCTGAAGGGCGAGATCAAGCAGAGGCTGAAGCTGAAGGACGGCGGCCACTACGACGCTGAGGTCA
AGACCACCTACAAGGCCAAGAAGCCCGTGCAGCTGCCCGGCGCCTACAACGTCAACATCAAGTTGGACAT
CACCTCCCACAACGAGGACTACACCATCGTGGAACAGTACGAACGCGCCGAGGGCCGCCACTCCACCGGC
GGCATGGACGAGCTGTACAAGTCCGGACTCAGATCCATGAGCGAGACGGTCATCTGTTCCAGCCGGGCTA
CTGTGATGCTTTATGATGACAGCAACAAGCGATGGCTCCCTGCTGGCACTGGTCCCCAGGCCTTCAGCCG
CGTCCAGATCTACCACAACCCCACTGCTAACTCCTTCCGAGTTGTTGGCCGCAAGATGCAGCCGGATCAG
CAGGTGGTTATCAACTGTGCCATCATTCGGGGTGTCAAGTACAATCAGGCCACTCCCATCTTCCATCAGT
GGCGAGATGCCCGCCAGGTCTGGGGCCTCAACTTCGGCAGCAAGGAGGACGCCATACAGTTTGCAACAGG
CATGGCCAACGCCCTAGAGGCCTTGGAAGGAGGTGGGCCTCCCCCAGCCCCAGCACCCCCTGCCTGGTCT
GCCCAGAATGGTCCCTCCCCAGAGGAGCTGGAACAACAGAAAAGGCAGCCGGAGCATATGGAGCGCCGGG
TCTCCAATGCAGGAGGCCCACCTGCTCC
